>Addgene plasmid #51772 | pMDC123SB-AtTAS1c-B/c | depositor full sequence | sequence record 80110 | pMDC123SB-AtTAS1c-B/c sequence 12017 bps
CCAGCCAGCCAACAGCTCCCCGACCGGCAGCTCGGCACAAAATCACCACTCGATACAGGCAGCCCATCAG
TCCGGGACGGCGTCAGCGGGAGAGCCGTTGTAAGGCGGCAGACTTTGCTCATGTTACCGATGCTATTCGG
AAGAACGGCAACTAAGCTGCCGGGTTTGAAACACGGATGATCTCGCGGAGGGTAGCATGTTGATTGTAAC
GATGACAGAGCGTTGCTGCCTGTGATCACCGCGGTTTCAAAATCGGCTCCGTCGATACTATGTTATACGC
CAACTTTGAAAACAACTTTGAAAAAGCTGTTTTCTGGTATTTAAGGTTTTAGAATGCAAGGAACAGTGAA
TTGGAGTTCGTCTTGTTATAATTAGCTTCTTGGGGTATCTTTAAATACTGTAGAAAAGAGGAAGGAAATA
ATAAATGGCTAAAATGAGAATATCACCGGAATTGAAAAAACTGATCGAAAAATACCGCTGCGTAAAAGAT
ACGGAAGGAATGTCTCCTGCTAAGGTATATAAGCTGGTGGGAGAAAATGAAAACCTATATTTAAAAATGA
CGGACAGCCGGTATAAAGGGACCACCTATGATGTGGAACGGGAAAAGGACATGATGCTATGGCTGGAAGG
AAAGCTGCCTGTTCCAAAGGTCCTGCACTTTGAACGGCATGATGGCTGGAGCAATCTGCTCATGAGTGAG
GCCGATGGCGTCCTTTGCTCGGAAGAGTATGAAGATGAACAAAGCCCTGAAAAGATTATCGAGCTGTATG
CGGAGTGCATCAGGCTCTTTCACTCCATCGACATATCGGATTGTCCCTATACGAATAGCTTAGACAGCCG
CTTAGCCGAATTGGATTACTTACTGAATAACGATCTGGCCGATGTGGATTGCGAAAACTGGGAAGAAGAC
ACTCCATTTAAAGATCCGCGCGAGCTGTATGATTTTTTAAAGACGGAAAAGCCCGAAGAGGAACTTGTCT
TTTCCCACGGCGACCTGGGAGACAGCAACATCTTTGTGAAAGATGGCAAAGTAAGTGGCTTTATTGATCT
TGGGAGAAGCGGCAGGGCGGACAAGTGGTATGACATTGCCTTCTGCGTCCGGTCGATCAGGGAGGATATC
GGGGAAGAACAGTATGTCGAGCTATTTTTTGACTTACTGGGGATCAAGCCTGATTGGGAGAAAATAAAAT
ATTATATTTTACTGGATGAATTGTTTTAGTACCTAGAATGCATGACCAAAATCCCTTAACGTGAGTTTTC
GTTCCACTGAGCGTCAGACCCCGTAGAAAAGATCAAAGGATCTTCTTGAGATCCTTTTTTTCTGCGCGTA
ATCTGCTGCTTGCAAACAAAAAAACCACCGCTACCAGCGGTGGTTTGTTTGCCGGATCAAGAGCTACCAA
CTCTTTTTCCGAAGGTAACTGGCTTCAGCAGAGCGCAGATACCAAATACTGTCCTTCTAGTGTAGCCGTA
GTTAGGCCACCACTTCAAGAACTCTGTAGCACCGCCTACATACCTCGCTCTGCTAATCCTGTTACCAGTG
GCTGCTGCCAGTGGCGATAAGTCGTGTCTTACCGGGTTGGACTCAAGACGATAGTTACCGGATAAGGCGC
AGCGGTCGGGCTGAACGGGGGGTTCGTGCACACAGCCCAGCTTGGAGCGAACGACCTACACCGAACTGAG
ATACCTACAGCGTGAGCTATGAGAAAGCGCCACGCTTCCCGAAGGGAGAAAGGCGGACAGGTATCCGGTA
AGCGGCAGGGTCGGAACAGGAGAGCGCACGAGGGAGCTTCCAGGGGGAAACGCCTGGTATCTTTATAGTC
CTGTCGGGTTTCGCCACCTCTGACTTGAGCGTCGATTTTTGTGATGCTCGTCAGGGGGGCGGAGCCTATG
GAAAAACGCCAGCAACGCGGCCTTTTTACGGTTCCTGGCCTTTTGCTGGCCTTTTGCTCACATGTTCTTT
CCTGCGTTATCCCCTGATTCTGTGGATAACCGTATTACCGCCTTTGAGTGAGCTGATACCGCTCGCCGCA
GCCGAACGACCGAGCGCAGCGAGTCAGTGAGCGAGGAAGCGGAAGAGCGCCTGATGCGGTATTTTCTCCT
TACGCATCTGTGCGGTATTTCACACCGCATATGGTGCACTCTCAGTACAATCTGCTCTGATGCCGCATAG
TTAAGCCAGTATACACTCCGCTATCGCTACGTGACTGGGTCATGGCTGCGCCCCGACACCCGCCAACACC
CGCTGACGCGCCCTGACGGGCTTGTCTGCTCCCGGCATCCGCTTACAGACAAGCTGTGACCGTCTCCGGG
AGCTGCATGTGTCAGAGGTTTTCACCGTCATCACCGAAACGCGCGAGGCAGGGTGCCTTGATGTGGGCGC
CGGCGGTCGAGTGGCGACGGCGCGGCTTGTCCGCGCCCTGGTAGATTGCCTGGCCGTAGGCCAGCCATTT
TTGAGCGGCCAGCGGCCGCGATAGGCCGACGCGAAGCGGCGGGGCGTAGGGAGCGCAGCGACCGAAGGGT
AGGCGCTTTTTGCAGCTCTTCGGCTGTGCGCTGGCCAGACAGTTATGCACAGGCCAGGCGGGTTTTAAGA
GTTTTAATAAGTTTTAAAGAGTTTTAGGCGGAAAAATCGCCTTTTTTCTCTTTTATATCAGTCACTTACA
TGTGTGACCGGTTCCCAATGTACGGCTTTGGGTTCCCAATGTACGGGTTCCGGTTCCCAATGTACGGCTT
TGGGTTCCCAATGTACGTGCTATCCACAGGAAAGAGAACTTTTCGACCTTTTTCCCCTGCTAGGGCAATT
TGCCCTAGCATCTGCTCCGTACATTAGGAACCGGCGGATGCTTCGCCCTCGATCAGGTTGCGGTAGCGCA
TGACTAGGATCGGGCCAGCCTGCCCCGCCTCCTCCTTCAAATCGTACTCCGGCAGGTCATTTGACCCGAT
CAGCTTGCGCACGGTGAAACAGAACTTCTTGAACTCTCCGGCGCTGCCACTGCGTTCGTAGATCGTCTTG
AACAACCATCTGGCTTCTGCCTTGCCTGCGGCGCGGCGTGCCAGGCGGTAGAGAAAACGGCCGATGCCGG
GATCGATCAAAAAGTAATCGGGGTGAACCGTCAGCACGTCCGGGTTCTTGCCTTCTGTGATCTCGCGGTA
CATCCAATCAGCTAGCTCGATCTCGATGTACTCCGGCCGCCCGGTTTCGCTCTTTACGATCTTGTAGCGG
CTAATCAAGGCTTCACCCTCGGATACCGTCACCAGGCGGCCGTTCTTGGCCTTCTTCGTACGCTGCATGG
CAACGTGCGTGGTGTTTAACCGAATGCAGGTTTCTACCAGGTCGTCTTTCTGCTTTCCGCCATCGGCTCG
CCGGCAGAACTTGAGTACGTCCGCAACGTGTGGACGGAACACGCGGCCGGGCTTGTCTCCCTTCCCTTCC
CGGTATCGGTTCATGGATTCGGTTAGATGGGAAACCGCCATCAGTACCAGGTCGTAATCCCACACACTGG
CCATGCCGGCCGGCCCTGCGGAAACCTCTACGTGCCCGTCTGGAAGCTCGTAGCGGATCACCTCGCCAGC
TCGTCGGTCACGCTTCGACAGACGGAAAACGGCCACGTCCATGATGCTGCGACTATCGCGGGTGCCCACG
TCATAGAGCATCGGAACGAAAAAATCTGGTTGCTCGTCGCCCTTGGGCGGCTTCCTAATCGACGGCGCAC
CGGCTGCCGGCGGTTGCCGGGATTCTTTGCGGATTCGATCAGCGGCCGCTTGCCACGATTCACCGGGGCG
TGCTTCTGCCTCGATGCGTTGCCGCTGGGCGGCCTGCGCGGCCTTCAACTTCTCCACCAGGTCATCACCC
AGCGCCGCGCCGATTTGTACCGGGCCGGATGGTTTGCGACCGTCACGCCGATTCCTCGGGCTTGGGGGTT
CCAGTGCCATTGCAGGGCCGGCAGACAACCCAGCCGCTTACGCCTGGCCAACCGCCCGTTCCTCCACACA
TGGGGCATTCCACGGCGTCGGTGCCTGGTTGTTCTTGATTTTCCATGCCGCCTCCTTTAGCCGCTAAAAT
TCATCTACTCATTTATTCATTTGCTCATTTACTCTGGTAGCTGCGCGATGTATTCAGATAGCAGCTCGGT
AATGGTCTTGCCTTGGCGTACCGCGTACATCTTCAGCTTGGTGTGATCCTCCGCCGGCAACTGAAAGTTG
ACCCGCTTCATGGCTGGCGTGTCTGCCAGGCTGGCCAACGTTGCAGCCTTGCTGCTGCGTGCGCTCGGAC
GGCCGGCACTTAGCGTGTTTGTGCTTTTGCTCATTTTCTCTTTACCTCATTAACTCAAATGAGTTTTGAT
TTAATTTCAGCGGCCAGCGCCTGGACCTCGCGGGCAGCGTCGCCCTCGGGTTCTGATTCAAGAACGGTTG
TGCCGGCGGCGGCAGTGCCTGGGTAGCTCACGCGCTGCGTGATACGGGACTCAAGAATGGGCAGCTCGTA
CCCGGCCAGCGCCTCGGCAACCTCACCGCCGATGCGCGTGCCTTTGATCGCCCGCGACACGACAAAGGCC
GCTTGTAGCCTTCCATCCGTGACCTCAATGCGCTGCTTAACCAGCTCCACCAGGTCGGCGGTGGCCCATA
TGTCGTAAGGGCTTGGCTGCACCGGAATCAGCACGAAGTCGGCTGCCTTGATCGCGGACACAGCCAAGTC
CGCCGCCTGGGGCGCTCCGTCGATCACTACGAAGTCGCGCCGGCCGATGGCCTTCACGTCGCGGTCAATC
GTCGGGCGGTCGATGCCGACAACGGTTAGCGGTTGATCTTCCCGCACGGCCGCCCAATCGCGGGCACTGC
CCTGGGGATCGGAATCGACTAACAGAACATCGGCCCCGGCGAGTTGCAGGGCGCGGGCTAGATGGGTTGC
GATGGTCGTCTTGCCTGACCCGCCTTTCTGGTTAAGTACAGCGATAACCTTCATGCGTTCCCCTTGCGTA
TTTGTTTATTTACTCATCGCATCATATACGCAGCGACCGCATGACGCAAGCTGTTTTACTCAAATACACA
TCACCTTTTTAGACGGCGGCGCTCGGTTTCTTCAGCGGCCAAGCTGGCCGGCCAGGCCGCCAGCTTGGCA
TCAGACAAACCGGCCAGGATTTCATGCAGCCGCACGGTTGAGACGTGCGCGGGCGGCTCGAACACGTACC
CGGCCGCGATCATCTCCGCCTCGATCTCTTCGGTAATGAAAAACGGTTCGTCCTGGCCGTCCTGGTGCGG
TTTCATGCTTGTTCCTCTTGGCGTTCATTCTCGGCGGCCGCCAGGGCGTCGGCCTCGGTCAATGCGTCCT
CACGGAAGGCACCGCGCCGCCTGGCCTCGGTGGGCGTCACTTCCTCGCTGCGCTCAAGTGCGCGGTACAG
GGTCGAGCGATGCACGCCAAGCAGTGCAGCCGCCTCTTTCACGGTGCGGCCTTCCTGGTCGATCAGCTCG
CGGGCGTGCGCGATCTGTGCCGGGGTGAGGGTAGGGCGGGGGCCAAACTTCACGCCTCGGGCCTTGGCGG
CCTCGCGCCCGCTCCGGGTGCGGTCGATGATTAGGGAACGCTCGAACTCGGCAATGCCGGCGAACACGGT
CAACACCATGCGGCCGGCCGGCGTGGTGGTGTCGGCCCACGGCTCTGCCAGGCTACGCAGGCCCGCGCCG
GCCTCCTGGATGCGCTCGGCAATGTCCAGTAGGTCGCGGGTGCTGCGGGCCAGGCGGTCTAGCCTGGTCA
CTGTCACAACGTCGCCAGGGCGTAGGTGGTCAAGCATCCTGGCCAGCTCCGGGCGGTCGCGCCTGGTGCC
GGTGATCTTCTCGGAAAACAGCTTGGTGCAGCCGGCCGCGTGCAGTTCGGCCCGTTGGTTGGTCAAGTCC
TGGTCGTCGGTGCTGACGCGGGCATAGCCCAGCAGGCCAGCGGCGGCGCTCTTGTTCATGGCGTAATGTC
TCCGGTTCTAGTCGCAAGTATTCTACTTTATGCGACTAAAACACGCGACAAGAAAACGCCAGGAAAAGGG
CAGGGCGGCAGCCTGTCGCGTAACTTAGGACTTGTGCGACATGTCGTTTTCAGAAGACGGCTGCACTGAA
CGTCAGAAGCCGACTGCACTATAGCAGCGGAGGGGTTGGATCAAAGTACTTTGATCCCGAGGGGAACCCT
GTGGTTGGCATGCACATACAAATGGACGAACGGATAAACCTTTTCACGCCCTTTTAAATATCCGTTATTC
TAATAAACGCTCTTTTCTCTTAGGTTTACCCGCCAATATATCCTGTCAAACACTGATAGTTTAAACTGAA
GGCGGGAAACGACAATCTGATCCAAGCTCAAGCTGCTCTAGCATTCGCCATTCAGGCTGCGCAACTGTTG
GGAAGGGCGATCGGTGCGGGCCTCTTCGCTATTACGCCAGCTGGCGAAAGGGGGATGTGCTGCAAGGCGA
TTAAGTTGGGTAACGCCAGGGTTTTCCCAGTCACGACGTTGTAAAACGACGGCCAGTGCCAAGCTTGCAT
GCCTGCAGGTCAACATGGTGGTGCACGACACACTTGTCTACTCCAAAAATATCTTTGATACAGTCTCAGA
AGACCAAAGGGCAATTGAGACTTTTCAACAAAGGGTAATATCCGGAAACCTCCTCGGATTCCATTGCCCA
GCTATCTGTCACTTTATTGTGAAGATAGTGGAAAAGGAAGGTGGCTCCTACAAATGCCATCATTGCGATA
AAGGAAAGGCCATCGTTGAAGATGCCTCTGCCGACAGTGGTCCCAAAGATGGACCCCCACCCACGAGGAG
CATCGTGGAAAAAGAAGACGTTCCAACCACGTCTTCAAAGCAAGTGGATTGATGTGATAACATGGTGGAG
CACGACACACTTGTCTACTCCAAAAATATCAAAGATACAGTCTCAGAAGACCAAAGGGCAATTGAGACTT
TTCAACAAAGGGTAATATCCGGAAACCTCCTCGGATTCCATTGCCCAGCTATCTGTCACTTTATTGTGAA
GATAGTGGAAAAGGAAGGTGGCTCCTACAAATGCCATCATTGCGATAAAGGAAAGGCCATCGTTGAAGAT
GCCTCTGCCGACAGTGGTCCCAAAGATGGACCCCCACCCACGAGGAGCATCGTGGAAAAAGAAGACGTTC
CAACCACGTCTTCAAAGCAAGTGGATTGATGTGATATCTCCACTGACGTAAGGGATGACGCACAATCCCA
CTATCCTTCGCAAGACCCTTCCTCTATATAAGGAAGTTCATTTCATTTGGAGAGGACCTCGACTCTAGAG
GATCCCCGGGTACCGGGCCCCCCCTCGAGGCGCGCCAAGCTATCAAACAAGTTTGTACAAAAAAGCAGGC
TCCGCGGCCGCCCCCTTCACCAAACCTAAACCTAAACGGCTAAGCCCGACGTCAAATACCAAAAAGAGAA
AAACAAGAGCGCCGTCAAGCTCTGCAAATACGATCTGTAAGTCCATCTTAACACAAAAGTGAGATGGGTT
CTTAGATCATGTTCCGCCGTTAGATCGAGTCATGGTCTTGTCTCATAGAAAGGTACTTTCGTTTACTTCT
TTTGAGTATCGAGTAGAGCGTCGTCTATAGTTAGTTTGAGATTGCGTTTGTCAGAAGTTAGGTTCAATGT
CCCGGTCCAATTTTCACCAGCCATGTGTCAGTTTCGTTCCTTCCCGTCCTCTTCTTTGATTTCGTTGGGT
TACGGATGTTTTCGAGATGAAACAGCATTGTTTTGTTGTGATTTTTCTCTACAAGCGAATAGACCATTTA
TCGGTGGATCTTAGAAAATTAAGAGACCATTAGGCACCCCAGGCTTTACACTTTATGCTTCCGGCTCGTA
TAATGTGTGGATTTTGAGTTAGGAGCCGTCGAGATTTTCAGGAGCTAAGGAAGCTAAAATGGAGAAAAAA
ATCACTGGATATACCACCGTTGATATATCCCAATGGCATCGTAAAGAACATTTTGAGGCATTTCAGTCAG
TTGCTCAATGTACCTATAACCAGACCGTTCAGCTGGATATTACGGCCTTTTTAAAGACCGTAAAGAAAAA
TAAGCACAAGTTTTATCCGGCCTTTATTCACATTCTTGCCCGCCTGATGAATGCTCATCCGGAGTTCCGT
ATGGCAATGAAAGACGGTGAGCTGGTGATATGGGATAGTGTTCACCCTTGTTACACCGTTTTCCATGAGC
AAACTGAAACGTTTTCATCGCTCTGGAGTGAATACCACGACGATTTCCGGCAGTTTCTACACATATATTC
GCAAGATGTGGCGTGTTACGGTGAAAACCTGGCCTATTTCCCTAAAGGGTTTATTGAGAATATGTTTTTC
GTCTCAGCCAATCCCTGGGTGAGTTTCACCAGTTTTGATTTAAACGTGGCCAATATGGACAACTTCTTCG
CCCCCGTTTTCACCATGGGCAAATATTATACGCAAGGCGACAAGGTGCTGATGCCGCTGGCGATTCAGGT
TCATCATGCCGTTTGTGATGGCTTCCATGTCGGCAGAATGCTTAATGAATTACAACAGTACTGCGATGAG
TGGCAGGGCGGGGCGTAAACGCGTGGAGCCGGCTTACTAAAAGCCAGATAACAGTATGCGTATTTGCGCG
CTGATTTTTGCGGTATAAGAATATATACTGATATGTATACCCGAAGTATGTCAAAAAGAGGTATGCTATG
AAGCAGCGTATTACAGTGACAGTTGACAGCGACAGCTATCAGTTGCTCAAGGCATATATGATGTCAATAT
CTCCGGTCTGGTAAGCACAACCATGCAGAATGAAGCCCGTCGTCTGCGTGCCGAACGCTGGAAAGCGGAA
AATCAGGAAGGGATGGCTGAGGTCGCCCGGTTTATTGAAATGAACGGCTCTTTTGCTGACGAGAACAGGG
GCTGGTGAAATGCAGTTTAAGGTTTACACCTATAAAAGAGAGAGCCGTTATCGTCTGTTTGTGGATGTAC
AGAGTGATATTATTGACACGCCCGGCCGACGGATGGTGATCCCCCTGGCCAGTGCACGTCTGCTGTCAGA
TAAAGTCTCCCGTGAACTTTACCCGGTGGTGCATATCGGGGATGAAAGCTGGCGCATGATGACCACCGAT
ATGGCCAGTGTGCCGGTTTCCGTTATCGGGGAAGAAGTGGCTGATCTCAGCCACCGCGAAAATGACATCA
AAAACGCCATTAACCTGATGTTCTGGGGAATATAAATGTCAGGCTCCCTTATACACAGCCAGTCTGCACC
TCGACGGTCTCAGAACTAGAAAAGACATTGGACATATTCCAGGATATGCAAAAGAAAACAATGAATATTG
TTTTGAATGTGTTCAAGTAAATGAGATTTTCAAGTCGTCTAAAGAACAGTTGCTAATACAGTTACTTATT
TCAATAAATAATTGGTTCTAATAATACAAAACATATTCGAGGATATGCAGAAAAAAAGATGTTTGTTATT
TTGAAAAGCTTGAGTAGTTTCTCTCCGAGGTGTAGCGAAGAAGCATCATCTACTTTGTAATGTAATTTTC
TTTATGTTTTCACTTTGTAATTTTATTTGTGTTAATGTACCATGGCCGATATCGGTTTTATTGAAAGAAA
ATTTATGTTACTTCTGTTTTGGCTTTGCAATCAGTTATGCTAGTTTTCTTATACCCTTTCGTAAGCTTCC
TAAGGAATCGTTCATTGATTTCCACTGCTTCATTGTATATTAAAACTTTACAACTGTATCGACCATCATA
TAATTCTGGGTCAAGAGATGAAAATAGAACACCACATCGTAAAGTGAAATAAGGGTGGGCGCGCCGACCC
AGCTTTCTTGTACAAAGTGGTTCGATAATTCCTTAATTAACTAGTTCTAGAGCGGCCGCCACCGCGGTGG
AGCTCGAATTTCCCCGATCGTTCAAACATTTGGCAATAAAGTTTCTTAAGATTGAATCCTGTTGCCGGTC
TTGCGATGATTATCATATAATTTCTGTTGAATTACGTTAAGCATGTAATAATTAACATGTAATGCATGAC
GTTATTTATGAGATGGGTTTTTATGATTAGAGTCCCGCAATTATACATTTAATACGCGATAGAAAACAAA
ATATAGCGCGCAAACTAGGATAAATTATCGCGCGCGGTGTCATCTATGTTACTAGATCGGGAATTCGTAA
TCATGGTCATAGCTGTTTCCTGTGTGAAATTGTTATCCGCTCACAATTCCACACAACATACGAGCCGGAA
GCATAAAGTGTAAAGCCTGGGGTGCCTAATGAGTGAGCTAACTCACATTAATTGCGTTGCGCTCACTGCC
CGCTTTCCAGTCGGGAAACCTGTCGTGCCAGCTGCATTAATGAATCGGCCAACGCGCGGGGAGAGGCGGT
TTGCGTATTGGCTAGAGCAGCTTGCCAACATGGTGGAGCACGACACTCTCGTCTACTCCAAGAATATCAA
AGATACAGTCTCAGAAGACCAAAGGGCTATTGAGACTTTTCAACAAAGGGTAATATCGGGAAACCTCCTC
GGATTCCATTGCCCAGCTATCTGTCACTTCATCAAAAGGACAGTAGAAAAGGAAGGTGGCACCTACAAAT
GCCATCATTGCGATAAAGGAAAGGCTATCGTTCAAGATGCCTCTGCCGACAGTGGTCCCAAAGATGGACC
CCCACCCACGAGGAGCATCGTGGAAAAAGAAGACGTTCCAACCACGTCTTCAAAGCAAGTGGATTGATGT
GATAACATGGTGGAGCACGACACTCTCGTCTACTCCAAGAATATCAAAGATACAGTCTCAGAAGACCAAA
GGGCTATTGAGACTTTTCAACAAAGGGTAATATCGGGAAACCTCCTCGGATTCCATTGCCCAGCTATCTG
TCACTTCATCAAAAGGACAGTAGAAAAGGAAGGTGGCACCTACAAATGCCATCATTGCGATAAAGGAAAG
GCTATCGTTCAAGATGCCTCTGCCGACAGTGGTCCCAAAGATGGACCCCCACCCACGAGGAGCATCGTGG
AAAAAGAAGACGTTCCAACCACGTCTTCAAAGCAAGTGGATTGATGTGATATCTCCACTGACGTAAGGGA
TGACGCACAATCCCACTATCCTTCGCAAGACCTTCCTCTATATAAGGAAGTTCATTTCATTTGGAGAGGA
CACGCTGAAATCACCAGTCTCTCTCTACAAATCTATCTCTCTCGAGTCTACCATGAGCCCAGAACGACGC
CCGGCCGACATCCGCCGTGCCACCGAGGCGGACATGCCGGCGGTCTGCACCATCGTCAACCACTACATCG
AGACAAGCACGGTCAACTTCCGTACCGAGCCGCAGGAACCGCAGGAGTGGACGGACGACCTCGTCCGTCT
GCGGGAGCGCTATCCCTGGCTCGTCGCCGAGGTGGACGGCGAGGTCGCCGGCATCGCCTACGCGGGCCCC
TGGAAGGCACGCAACGCCTACGACTGGACGGCCGAGTCGACCGTGTACGTCTCCCCCCGCCACCAGCGGA
CGGGACTGGGCTCCACGCTCTACACCCACCTGCTGAAGTCCCTGGAGGCACAGGGCTTCAAGAGCGTGGT
CGCTGTCATCGGGCTGCCCAACGACCCGAGCGTGCGCATGCACGAGGCGCTCGGATATGCCCCCCGCGGC
ATGCTGCGGGCGGCCGGCTTCAAGCACGGGAACTGGCATGACGTGGGTTTCTGGCAGCTGGACTTCAGCC
TGCCGGTACCGCCCCGTCCGGTCCTGCCCGTCACCGAGATTTGACTCGAGTTTCTCCATAATAATGTGTG
AGTAGTTCCCAGATAAGGGAATTAGGGTTCCTATAGGGTTTCGCTCATGTGTTGAGCATATAAGAAACCC
TTAGTATGTATTTGTATTTGTAAAATACTTCTATCAATAAAATTTCTAATTCCTAAAACCAAAATCCAGT
ACTAAAATCCAGATCCCCCGAATTAATTCGGCGTTAATTCAGTACATTAAAAACGTCCGCAATGTGTTAT
TAAGTTGTCTAAGCGTCAATTTGTTTACACCACAATATATCCTGCCA
Features (pLannotate 1.2.2; 30 found; start..end, strand, type, name):
    425..1219    +  CDS            KanR: aminoglycoside phosphotransferase; aphA-3; confers resistance to kanamycin
   1306..1894    +  rep_origin     ori: high-copy-number ColE1/pMB1/pBR322/pUC origin of replication
   2080..2220    -  misc_feature   bom: basis of mobility region from pBR322
   2322..2361    -  CDS            rop (fragment): Rop protein, which maintains plasmids at low copy number; rop
   2564..2758    -  rep_origin     pVS1 oriV: origin of replication for the Pseudomonas plasmid pVS1 (Heeb et al., 2000)
   2824..3892    -  CDS            pVS1 RepA (fragment): replication protein from the Pseudomonas plasmid pVS1 (Heeb et al., 2000)
   4325..4954    -  CDS            pVS1 StaA: stability protein from the Pseudomonas plasmid pVS1 (Heeb et al., 2000)
   5514..5915    -  CDS            Y4CG_SINFN (fragment): Protein inferred from homology: Swiss-Prot protein existence level 3. From Sinorhizobium fredii (strain NBRC 101917 / NGR234).
   6254..6278    -  misc_feature   RB T-DNA repeat: right border repeat from nopaline C58 T-DNA
   6344..6498    -  CDS            lacZα (fragment): LacZα fragment of β-galactosidase; lacZ fragment
   6501..6521    -  misc_feature   MCS (fragment): pUC18/19 multiple cloning site
   6596..7267    +  promoter       CaMV 35S promoter (enhanced): cauliflower mosaic virus 35S promoter with a duplicated enhancer region
   7269..7295    -  misc_feature   MCS (fragment): pUC18/19 multiple cloning site
   7327..7351    +  protein_bind   attB1: mutant version of attB; recombination site for the Gateway® BP reaction BP Clonase™
   7815..7845    +  promoter       lac UV5 promoter: E. coli lac promoter with an "up" mutation
   7869..7898    +  promoter       cat promoter (fragment): promoter of the E. coli cat gene encoding chloramphenicol acetyltransferase
   7899..8555    +  CDS            cat: CAT_ECOLX - Experimental evidence at protein level: Swiss-Prot protein existence level 1. This enzyme is an effector of chloramphenicol resistance in bacteria. From Escherichia coli. This protein is used as a marker in many commonly used cloning vectors, such as pACYC184.
   8737..8895    +  CDS            ccdA (fragment): CCDA_ECO57 - Also known as H, letA. Experimental evidence at protein level: Swiss-Prot protein existence level 1. Antitoxin component of a type II toxin-antitoxin (TA) system which inhibits the post-segregational killing (PSK) of plasmid-free cells, also referred to as a plasmid addiction system. Binds to and blocks the activity of CcdB; will also remove bound CcdB protein from the CcdB-GyrA complex by forming a CcdA-CcdB complex, a process termed rejuvenation. Functions as a transcriptional corepressor for the ccdAB operon, repression also requires CcdB (By similarity). From Escherichia coli
   8900..9202    +  CDS            ccdB: CCDB_ECOLI - Also known as G, letB, letD. Experimental evidence at protein level: Swiss-Prot protein existence level 1. Toxic component of a type II toxin-antitoxin (TA) system, functioning in plasmid maintainence. Responsible for the post- segregational killing (PSK) of plasmid-free cells, also referred to as a plasmid addiction system. Half-life of over 2 hours. Cell killing by CcdB is accompanied by filamentation, defects in chromosome and plasmid segregation, defects in cell division, formation of anucleate cells, decreased DNA synthesis and plasmid loss. Interferes with the activity of DN
   9797..9821    -  protein_bind   attB2: mutant version of attB; recombination site for the Gateway® BP reaction BP Clonase™
   9840..9875    -  misc_feature   MCS (fragment): pBluescript multiple cloning site
   9886..10138   +  terminator     NOS terminator: nopaline synthase terminator and poly(A) signal
  10178..10200   -  protein_bind   lac operator (fragment): The lac repressor binds to the lac operator to inhibit transcription in E. coli. This inhibition can be relieved by adding lactose or isopropyl-β-D-thiogalactopyranoside (IPTG). lac repressor encoded by lacI
  10204..10234   -  promoter       lac promoter: promoter for the E. coli lac operon
  10249..10270   -  protein_bind   CAP binding site: CAP binding activates transcription in the presence of cAMP. E. coli catabolite activator protein
  10283..10371   -  CDS            lacI (fragment): lac repressor; lacI; The lac repressor binds to the lac operator to inhibit transcription in E. coli. This inhibition can be relieved by adding lactose or isopropyl-β-D-thiogalactopyranoside (IPTG).
  10461..11138   +  promoter       CaMV 35S promoter (enhanced): cauliflower mosaic virus 35S promoter with a duplicated enhancer region
  11183..11731   +  CDS            bar: PAT_STRHY - Experimental evidence at protein level: Swiss-Prot protein existence level 1. Inactivates phosphinothricin (PPT) by transfer of an acetyl group from acetyl CoA. Can also acetylate demethylphosphinothricin but not PTT or glutamate. This enzyme is an effector of phosphinothricin tripeptide (PTT or bialaphos) resistance. From Streptomyces hygroscopicus. Introduced by genetic manipulation and expressed in glufosinate-tolerant maize by Dekalb Genetics.
  11741..11915   +  polyA_signal   CaMV poly(A) signal: cauliflower mosaic virus polyadenylation signal
  11993..12017   -  misc_feature   LB T-DNA repeat: left border repeat from nopaline C58 T-DNA
