[The description below was written by a language model from this plasmid's Addgene catalogue record, the feature table of its GenBank file and pLannotate feature annotations shown in this document.]
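Description:
pMDC123SB-AtTAS1c-B/c is a binary T-DNA plant expression vector built on the pMDC123 backbone and intended for Agrobacterium-mediated delivery into plants. It serves as a recipient for direct cloning of synthetic trans-acting siRNAs (syn-tasiRNAs) into the Arabidopsis thaliana TAS1c precursor. Outside the T-DNA borders it carries a high-copy ColE1/pUC-type origin with a bom region for propagation in E. coli, the pVS1 oriV, RepA and StaA functions for replication and stable maintenance in Agrobacterium, and a kanamycin resistance gene (aphA-3) for bacterial selection.

Between the nopaline-type right and left border repeats lie two cassettes. The first places an enhanced (duplicated-enhancer) CaMV 35S promoter upstream of the insert and a NOS terminator downstream, with attB1 and attB2 sites flanking the insert. The insert is the TAS1c precursor interrupted by a chloramphenicol resistance (cat)–ccdB cassette bounded by two inverted BsaI sites. BsaI digestion releases this counter-selectable cassette so that annealed oligonucleotides encoding the desired syn-tasiRNA can be ligated in its place. Because ccdB is toxic to ordinary E. coli strains, uncut parental plasmid is eliminated, and the empty vector must be maintained in a ccdB-tolerant strain under chloramphenicol and kanamycin selection. BsaI sites in the backbone and in ccdB were mutated so the enzyme cuts only at the cloning positions. The TAS1c sequences themselves are not annotated in the feature table.

The second cassette expresses the bar gene from another enhanced 35S promoter with a CaMV poly(A) signal, giving Basta (phosphinothricin) selection of transformed plants. The separate 715 bp GenBank record covers only a fragment containing part of a 35S promoter.
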