Addgene plasmid #51772: pMDC123SB-AtTAS1c-B/c
Purpose: Plant expression vector (2x35S) for direct cloning of synthetic trans-acting siRNAs into Arabidopsis thaliana TAS1c precursor
Depositing lab: James Carrington. Depositing organization: Donald Danforth Plant Science Center. Publication: New Generation of Artificial MicroRNA and Synthetic Trans-Acting Small Interfering RNA Vectors for Efficient Gene Silencing in Arabidopsis. Carbonell A, Takeda A, Fahlgren N, Johnson SC, Cuperus JT, Carrington JC. Plant Physiol. 2014 Mar 19. 10.1104/pp.113.234989 PubMed 24647477.
Backbone
  Vector backbone: pMDC123
  Backbone size w/o insert (bp): 14254
  Total vector size (bp): 12017
  Modifications to backbone: A BsaI site from the backbone was mutated to block the site.
  Vector type: Plant Expression
  Selectable markers: Basta
Growth in bacteria
  Bacterial resistance: Chloramphenicol and Kanamycin, 25 & 50 μg/mL
  Growth temperature: 37°C
  Growth strain: DB3.1
  Growth instructions: E. coli DB3.1 (or other strain resistant to ccdB) at 37C
  Copy number: High Copy
Gene/Insert
  Gene/Insert name: AtTAS1c-B/c
  Species: A. thaliana (mustard weed)
  Insert size (bp): 3263
  Mutation: A. thaliana TAS1c precursor sequence including a chloramphenicol-ccdB cassette flanked by two inverted BsaI sites. The BsaI site in the ccdB gene was mutated to block the site.
  Cloning method: Unknown
  Sequencing primers: 5′ M13-F20; 3′ M13-Rev
Terms and licenses: Academic/Nonprofit Terms; Industry Terms: Not Available to Industry
How to cite: pMDC123SB-AtTAS1c-B/c was a gift from James Carrington (Addgene plasmid # 51772 ; http://n2t.net/addgene:51772 ; RRID:Addgene_51772)
