LOCUS       Exported 715 bp ds-DNA linear SYN 22-JUL-2021
DEFINITION  Plant expression vector (2x35S) for direct cloning of synthetic
            trans-acting siRNAs into Arabidopsis thaliana TAS1c precursor.
ACCESSION   .
VERSION     .
KEYWORDS    pMDC123SB-AtTAS1c-B/c
SOURCE      synthetic DNA construct
  ORGANISM  synthetic DNA construct
REFERENCE   1 (bases 1 to 715)
  AUTHORS   Carbonell A, Takeda A, Fahlgren N, Johnson SC, Cuperus JT,
            Carrington JC
  TITLE     New Generation of Artificial MicroRNA and Synthetic Trans-Acting
            Small Interfering RNA Vectors for Efficient Gene Silencing in
            Arabidopsis.
  JOURNAL   Plant Physiol. 2014 Mar 19.
  PUBMED    24647477
REFERENCE   2 (bases 1 to 715)
  AUTHORS   .
  TITLE     Direct Submission
  JOURNAL   Exported Jul 22, 2021 from SnapGene Server 1.1.58
            http://www.snapgene.com
FEATURES             Location/Qualifiers
     source          1..715
                     /organism="synthetic DNA construct"
                     /mol_type="other DNA"
     promoter        335..679
                     /label=CaMV 35S promoter
                     /note="strong constitutive promoter from cauliflower mosaic
                     virus"
     primer_bind     623..643
                     /label=35S promoter
                     /note="CaMV 35S promoter, forward primer"
ORIGIN
        1 gggcaattga gacttttcaa caaagggtaa tatccggaaa cctcctcgga ttccattgcc
       61 cagctatctg tcactttatt gtgaagatag tggaaaagga aggtggctcc tacaaatgcc
      121 atcattgcga taaaggaaag gccatcgttg aagatgcctc tgccgacagt ggtcccaaag
      181 atggaccccc acccacgagg agcatcgtgg aaaaagaaga cgttccaacc acgtcttcaa
      241 agcaagtgga ttgatgtgat aacatggtgg agcacgacac acttgtctac tccaaaaata
      301 tcaaagatac agtctcagaa gaccaaaggg caattgagac ttttcaacaa agggtaatat
      361 ccggaaacct cctcggattc cattgcccag ctatctgtca ctttattgtg aagatagtgg
      421 aaaaggaagg tggctcctac aaatgccatc attgcgataa aggaaaggcc atcgttgaag
      481 atgcctctgc cgacagtggt cccaaagatg gacccccacc cacgaggagc atcgtggaaa
      541 aagaagacgt tccaaccacg tcttcaaagc aagtggattg atgtgatatc tccactgacg
      601 taagggatga cgcacaatcc cactatcctt cgcaagaccc ttcctctata taaggaagtt
      661 catttcattt ggagaggacc tcgactctag aggatccccg ggtaccgggc ccccc
//
