>Addgene plasmid #51772 | pMDC123SB-AtTAS1c-B/c | addgene partial sequence | sequence record 80710 | CAT-F 5'-GTTTGTGATGGCTTCCATGTC-3'
TACTGCGATGAGTGGCAGGGCGGGGCGTAAACGCGTGGAGCCGGCTTACTAAAAGCCAGATAACAGTATG
CGTATTTGCGCGCTGATTTTTGCGGTATAAGAATATATACTGATATGTATACCCGAAGTATGTCAAAAAG
AGGTATGCTATGAAGCAGCGTATTACAGTGACAGTTGACAGCGACAGCTATCAGTTGCTCAAGGCATATA
TGATGTCAATATCTCCGGTCTGGTAAGCACAACCATGCAGAATGAAGCCCGTCGTCTGCGTGCCGAACGC
TGGAAAGCGGAAAATCAGGAAGGGATGGCTGAGGTCGCCCGGTTTATTGAAATGAACGGCTCTTTTGCTG
ACGAGAACAGGGGCTGGTGAAATGCAGTTTAAGGTTTACACCTATAAAAGAGAGAGCCGTTATCGTCTGT
TTGTGGATGTACAGAGTGATATTATTGACACGCCCGGCCGACGGATGGTGATCCCCCTGGCCAGTGCACG
TCTGCTGTCAGATAAAGTCTCCCGTGAACTTTACCCGGTGGTGCATATCGGGGATGAAAGCTGGCGCATG
ATGACCACCGATATGGCCAGTGTGCCGGTTTCCGTTATCGGGGAAGAAGTGGCTGATCTCAGCCACCGCG
AAAATGACATCAAAAACGCCATTAACCTGATGTTCTGGGGAATATAAATGTCAGGCTCCCTTATACACAG
CCAGTCTGCACCTCGACGGTCTCAGAACTAGAAAAGACATTGGACATATTCCAGGATATGCAAAAGAAAA
CAATGAATATTGTTTTGAATGTGTTCAAGTAAATGAGATTTTCAAGTCGTCTAAAGAACAGTTGCTAATA
CAGTTACTTATTTCAATAAATAATTGGTTCTAATAATACAAAAC
