>Addgene plasmid #51772 | pMDC123SB-AtTAS1c-B/c | addgene partial sequence | sequence record 80738 | pRcoM1bs-R 5'-GAGAGGCGGTTTGCGTATT-3'
GAGTACTTTTCAACAAAGGGTAATATCGGGAAACCTCCTCGGATTCCATTGCCCAGCTATCTGTCACTTC
ATCAAAAGGACAGTAGAAAAGGAAGGTGGCACCTACAAATGCCATCATTGCGATAAAGGAAAGGCTATCG
TTCAAGATGCCTCTGCCGACAGTGGTCCCAAAGATGGACCCCCACCCACGAGGAGCATCGTGGAAAAAGA
AGACGTTCCAACCACGTCTTCAAAGCAAGTGGATTGATGTGAACATGGTGGAGCACGACACTCTCGTCTA
CTCCAAGAATATCAAAGATACAGTCTCAGAAGACCAAAGGGCTATTGAGACTTTTCAACAAAGGGTAATA
TCGGGAAACCTCCTCGGATTCCATTGCCCAGCTATCTGTCACTTCATCAAAAGGACAGTAGAAAAGGAAG
GTGGCACCTACAAATGCCATCATTGCGATAAAGGAAAGGCTATCGTTCAAGATGCCTCTGCCGACAGTGG
TCCCAAAGATGGACCCCCACCCACGAGGAGCATCGTGGAAAAAGAAGACGTTCCAACCACGTCTTCAAAG
CAAGTGGATTGATGTGATATCTCCACTGACGTAAGGGATGACGCACAATCCCACTATCCTTCGCAAGACC
CTTCCTCTATATAAGGAAGTTCATTTCATTTGGAGAGGACACGCTGAAATCAC
